>Addgene plasmid #10751 | 976 pSG5L HA PTEN 360-364A | addgene partial sequence | sequence record 17689 | SV40pA-R 5'-GAAATTTGTGATGCTATTGC-3'
GATCTAGACTCGAGGCGATATCGGGGAATTCTCAGACTTTTGTAATTTGTGTATGCTGATCTTCATCAAA
AGGTTCATTCTCTGGATCAGAGTCAGTGGTGTCAGAATATCTATAATGATCAGGTTCATTGTCACTAACA
TCTGGTGTTACAGCCGCGGCAGCGGCAGCCTCTGGATTTGACGGCTCCTCTACTGTTTTTGTGAAGTACA
GCTTCACCTTAAAATTTGGAGAAAAGTATCGGTTGGCTTTGTCTTTATTTGCTTTGTCAAGATCATTTTT
TGTTAAAGTAAGTACTAGATATTCCTTGTCATTATCTGCACGCTCTATACTGCAAATGCTATCGATTTCT
TGATCACATAGACTTCCATTTTCTACTTTTTCTGAGGTTTCCTCTGGTCCTGGTATGAAGAATGTATTTA
CCCAAAAGTGAAACATTTTGTCCTTTTTTAGCATCTTGTTCTGTTTGTGGAAGAACTCTACTTTGATATC
ACCACACACAGGTAACGGCTGAGGGAACTCAAAGTACATGAACTTGTCTTCCCGTCGTGTGGGTCCTGAA
TTGGAGGAATATATCTTCACCTTTAGCTGGCAGACCACAAACTGAGGATTGCAAGTTCCGCCACTGAACA
TTGGAATAGTTTCAAACATCATCTTGTGAAACAACAGTGCCACTGGTCTATAATCCAGATGATTCTTTAA
CAGGTAGCTATAATAATACAC
