[The description below was written by a language model from this plasmid's Addgene catalogue record.]
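Description:
976 pSG5L HA PTEN 360-364A is a mammalian expression plasmid built on the pSG5L-HA backbone (about 4.1 kb without insert). It carries a roughly 1.2 kb human PTEN coding sequence cloned between BamHI and EcoRI sites, both of which remain intact. The plasmid is maintained in E. coli as a high-copy construct under ampicillin selection. The record does not list a mammalian selection marker, the promoter driving expression, or the polyadenylation signal. No feature table is provided, so these elements cannot be confirmed here. A T7 primer is given for sequencing from the 5′ side of the insert, which implies a T7 promoter site upstream of the cloning region.

The backbone supplies an N-terminal HA epitope tag, so the PTEN protein can be detected or immunoprecipitated with anti-HA antibodies and distinguished from endogenous PTEN. The insert carries a cluster substitution in the C-terminal tail of the protein. Residues 360–364, a run of serine and threonine residues (SSSTS), are all changed to alanine, which removes these potential phosphate-acceptor sites.

The associated study examined how phosphorylation of the PTEN tail regulates the stability and function of this tumour-suppressor phosphatase. In that context, the construct serves as a non-phosphorylatable tail mutant. It would typically be transfected into mammalian cells alongside wild-type or other tail-mutant PTEN constructs to compare protein levels, turnover and biological activity.
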