Addgene plasmid #10751: 976 pSG5L HA PTEN 360-364A
Depositing lab: William Sellers. Depositing organization: Dana-Farber Cancer Institute. Publication: Phosphorylation of the PTEN tail regulates protein stability and function. Vazquez F, Ramaswamy S, Nakamura N, Sellers WR. Mol Cell Biol. 2000 Jul . 20(14):5010-8. 10.1128/MCB.20.14.5010-5018.2000 PubMed 10866658.
Backbone
  Vector backbone: pSG5L-HA
  Backbone size w/o insert (bp): 4100
  Vector type: Mammalian Expression
Growth in bacteria
  Bacterial resistance: Ampicillin, 100 μg/mL
  Growth temperature: 37°C
  Growth strain: DH5alpha
  Copy number: High Copy
Gene/Insert
  Gene/Insert name: PTEN
  Species: H. sapiens (human)
  Insert size (bp): 1200
  Mutation: 360-364A (SSSTS to AAAAA)
  Entrez Gene: PTEN (a.k.a. 10q23del, BZS, CWS1, DEC, GLM2, MHAM, MMAC1, PTEN1, PTENbeta, TEP1)
  Tag / fusion protein: HA (N terminal on backbone)
  Cloning method: Restriction Enzyme; 5′ cloning site BamHI (not destroyed); 3′ cloning site EcoRI (not destroyed)
  Sequencing primers: 5′ T7
Terms and licenses: Academic/Nonprofit Terms; Industry Terms: Not Available to Industry
How to cite: 976 pSG5L HA PTEN 360-364A was a gift from William Sellers (Addgene plasmid # 10751 ; http://n2t.net/addgene:10751 ; RRID:Addgene_10751)
